Addgene plasmid #79405: pCAG/hArf4(T31N)-HA
Purpose: Expresses C-terminally HA-tagged Arf4(T31N) in mammalian cells
Depositing lab: Kazuhisa Nakayama. Depositing organization: Kyoto University, Graduate School of Pharmaceutical Sciences. Publication: ARF1 and ARF4 regulate recycling endosomal morphology and retrograde transport from endosomes to the Golgi apparatus. Nakai W, Kondo Y, Saitoh A, Naito T, Nakayama K, Shin HW. Mol Biol Cell. 2013 Aug;24(16):2570-81. doi: 10.1091/mbc.E13-04-0197. Epub 2013 Jun 19. PubMed 23783033.
Backbone
  Vector backbone: pCAG
  Vector type: Mammalian Expression
  Selectable markers: Neomycin (select with G418)
Growth in bacteria
  Bacterial resistance: Ampicillin, 100 μg/mL
  Growth temperature: 37°C
  Growth strain: DH5alpha
  Copy number: Unknown
Gene/Insert
  Gene/Insert name: Arf4
  Species: H. sapiens (human)
  Mutation: T31N
  Entrez Gene: ARF4 (a.k.a. ARF2)
  Tag / fusion protein: HA (C terminal on backbone)
Terms and licenses: Academic/Nonprofit Terms; Industry Terms: Not Available to Industry
How to cite: pCAG/hArf4(T31N)-HA was a gift from Kazuhisa Nakayama (Addgene plasmid # 79405 ; http://n2t.net/addgene:79405 ; RRID:Addgene_79405)
