[The description below was written by a language model from this plasmid's Addgene catalogue record.]
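Description:
pCAG/hArf4(T31N)-HA is a mammalian expression plasmid built on the pCAG backbone and designed to produce a mutant form of human ARF4 (ADP-ribosylation factor 4) carrying a C-terminal HA epitope tag. The tag is supplied by the backbone, so the ARF4 coding sequence is fused in frame upstream of it. The plasmid is propagated in E. coli under ampicillin selection, and the backbone also carries a neomycin resistance marker, allowing G418 selection of transfected mammalian cells for stable expression. The record does not list the promoter explicitly. The pCAG name conventionally refers to the strong, broadly active CAG promoter (CMV enhancer combined with chicken β-actin promoter elements), which would be expected to drive the insert here. No feature table is provided, and the bacterial origin and copy number are not stated.

The insert carries the T31N substitution. In ARF-family small GTPases, this type of substitution in the nucleotide-binding region is generally used to create a GDP-locked, inactive form that acts as a dominant negative by interfering with activation of the endogenous protein. The record gives only the mutation and does not describe its functional consequence. The HA tag allows the expressed protein to be detected by immunofluorescence or immunoblotting, or recovered by immunoprecipitation, with anti-HA antibodies. The associated study examined the roles of ARF1 and ARF4 in recycling endosome morphology and retrograde transport from endosomes to the Golgi apparatus. This suggests the construct serves as a tool for perturbing and tracking ARF4 function in membrane trafficking experiments in cultured mammalian cells.
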