>Addgene plasmid #79405 | pCAG/hArf4(T31N)-HA | addgene partial sequence | sequence record 176277 | Addgene Partial NGS Result
GTGCTGTCTCATCATTTTGGCAAAGAATTTGCTAGCGAGCTCGCGGCCGCAGATCCGCCACCATGGGCCT
CACTATCTCCTCCCTCTTCTCCCGACTATTTGGCAAGAAGCAGATGCGCATTTTGATGGTTGGATTGGAT
GCTGCTGGCAAGAACACCATTCTGTATAAACTGAAGTTAGGGGAGATAGTCACCACCATTCCTACCATTG
GTTTTAATGTGGAAACAGTAGAATATAAGAACATTTGTTTCACAGTATGGGATGTTGGTGGTCAAGATAG
AATTAGGCCTCTCTGGAAGCATTACTTCCAGAATACCCAGGGTCTTATTTTTGTGGTAGATAGCAACGAT
CGTGAAAGAATTCAGGAAGTAGCAGATGAGCTGCAGAAAATGCTTCTGGTAGATGAATTGAGAGATGCAG
TGCTGCTACTTTTTGCAAACAAACAGGATTTGCCAAATGCTATGGCCATCAGTGAAATGACAGATAAACT
AGGGCTTCAGTCTCTTCGTAACAGAACATGGTATGTTCAAGCCACTTGTGCAACACAAGGAACTGGTCTG
TATGAAGGACTTGACTGGCTGTCAAATGAGCTTTCAAAACGTCTCGAGGTACCGAATTCGTACCCATACG
ACGTCCCAGACTACGCTTAATTCACTCCTCAGGTGCAGGCTGCCTATCAGAAGGTGGTGGCTGGTGTGGC
CAATGCCCTGGCTCACAAATACCACTGAGATCGATCTTTTTCCCTCTGCCAAAAATTATGGGGACATCAT
GAAGCCCCTTGAGCATCTGACTTCTGGCTAATAAAGGAAATTTATTTTCATTGCAATAGTGTGTTGGAAT
TTTTTGTGTCTCTCACTCGGAAGGACATATGGGAGGGCAAATCATTTAAAACATCAGAATGAGTATTTGG
TTTAGAGTTTGGCAACATATGCCCATATGCTGGCTGCCATGAACAAAGGTTGGCTATAAAGAGGTCATCA
GTATATGAAACAGCCCCCTGCTGTCCATTCCTTATTCCATAGAAAAGCCTTGACTTGAGGTTAGATTTTT
TTTATATTTTGTTTTGTGTTATTTTTTTCTTTAACATCCCTAAAATTTTCCTTACATGTTTTACTAGCCA
GATTTTTCCTCCTCTCCTGACTACTCCCAGTCATAGCTGTCCCTCTTCTCTTATGGAGATCCCTCGACCT
GCAGCCCAAGCTTGGCGTAATCATGGTCATAGCTGTTTCCTGTGTGAAATTGTTATCCGCTCACAATTCC
ACACAACATACGAGCCGGAAGCATAAAGTGTAAAGCCTGGGGTGCCTAATGAGTGAGCTAACTCACATTA
ATTGCGTTGCGCTCACTGCCCGCTTTCCAGTCGGGAAACCTGTCGTGCCAGCGGATCCGCATCTCAATTA
GTCAGCAACCATAGTCCCGCCCCTAACTCCGCCCATCCCGCCCCTAACTCCGCCCAGTTCCGCCCATTCT
CCGCCCCATGGCTGACTAATTTTTTTTATTTATGCAGAGGCCGAGGCCGCCTCGGCCTCTGAGCTATTCC
AGAAGTAGTGAGGAGGCTTTTTTGGAGGCCTAGGCTTTTGCAAAAAGCTAACTTGTTTATTGCAGCTTAT
AATGGTTACAAATAAAGCAATAGCATCACAAATTTCACAAATAAAGCATTTTTTTCACTGCATTCTAGTT
GTGGTTTGTCCAAACTCATCAATGTATCTTATCATGTCTGGATCCGCTGCATTAATGAATCGGCCAACGC
GCGGGGAGAGGCGGTTTGCGTATTGGGCGCTCTTCCGCTTCCTCGCTCACTGACTCGCTGCGCTCGGTCG
TTCGGCTGCGGCGAGCGGTATCAGCTCACTCAAAGGCGGTAATACGGTTATCCACAGAATCAGGGGATAA
CGCAGGAAAGAACATGTGAGCAAAAGGCCAGCAAAAGGCCAGGAACCGTAAAAAGGCCGCGTTGCTGGCG
TTTTTCCATAGGCTCCGCCCCCCTGACGAGCATCACAAAAATCGACGCTCAAGTCAGAGGTGGCGAAACC
CGACAGGACTATAAAGATACCAGGCGTTTCCCCCTGGAAGCTCCCTCGTGCGCTCTCCTGTTCCGACCCT
GCCGCTTACCGGATACCTGTCCGCCTTTCTCCCTTCGGGAAGCGTGGCGCTTTCTCATAGCTCACGCTGT
AGGTATCTCAGTTCGGTGTAGGTCGTTCGCTCCAAGCTGGGCTGTGTGCACGAACCCCCCGTTCAGCCCG
ACCGCTGCGCCTTATCCGGTAACTATCGTCTTGAGTCCAACCCGGTAAGACACGACTTATCGCCACTGGC
AGCAGCCACTGGTAACAGGATTAGCAGAGCGAGGTATGTAGGCGGTGCTACAGAGTTCTTGAAGTGGTGG
CCTAACTACGGCTACACTAGAAGAACAGTATTTGGTATCTGCGCTCTGCTGAAGCCAGTTACCTTCGGAA
AAAGAGTTGGTAGCTCTTGATCCGGCAAACAAACCACCGCTGGTAGCGGTGGTTTTTTTGTTTGCAAGCA
GCAGATTACGCGCAGAAAAAAAGGATCTCAAGAAGATCCTTTGATCTTTTCTACGGGGTCTGACGCTCAG
TGGAACGAAAACTCACGTTAAGGGATTTTGGTCATGAGATTATCAAAAAGGATCTTCACCTAGATCCTTT
TAAATTAAAAATGAAGTTTTAAATCAATCTAAAGTATATATGAGTAAACTTGGTCTGACAGTTACCAATG
CTTAATCAGTGAGGCACCTATCTCAGCGATCTGTCTATTTCGTTCATCCATAGTTGCCTGACTCCCCGTC
GTGTAGATAACTACGATACGGGAGGGCTTACCATCTGGCCCCAGTGCTGCAATGATACCGCGAGACCCAC
GCTCACCGGCTCCAGATTTATCAGCAATAAACCAGCCAGCCGGAAGGGCCGAGCGCAGAAGTGGTCCTGC
AACTTTATCCGCCTCCATCCAGTCTATTAATTGTTGCCGGGAAGCTAGAGTAAGTAGTTCGCCAGTTAAT
AGTTTGCGCAACGTTGTTGCCATTGCTACAGGCATCGTGGTGTCACGCTCGTCGTTTGGTATGGCTTCAT
TCAGCTCCGGTTCCCAACGATCAAGGCGAGTTACATGATCCCCCATGTTGTGCAAAAAAGCGGTTAGCTC
CTTCGGTCCTCCGATCGTTGTCAGAAGTAAGTTGGCCGCAGTGTTATCACTCATGGTTATGGCAGCACTG
CATAATTCTCTTACTGTCATGCCATCCGTAAGATGCTTTTCTGTGACTGGTGAGTACTCAACCAAGTCAT
TCTGAGAATAGTGTATGCGGCGACCGAGTTGCTCTTGCCCGGCGTCAATACGGGATAATACCGCGCCACA
TAGCAGAACTTTAAAAGTGCTCATCATTGGAAAACGTTCTTCGGGGCGAAAACTCTCAAGGATCTTACCG
CTGTTGAGATCCAGTTCGATGTAACCCACTCGTGCACCCAACTGATCTTCAGCATCTTTTACTTTCACCA
GCGTTTCTGGGTGAGCAAAAACAGGAAGGCAAAATGCCGCAAAAAAGGGAATAAGGGCGACACGGAAATG
TTGAATACTCATACTCTTCCTTTTTCAATATTATTGAAGCATTTATCAGGGTTATTGTCTCATGAGCGGA
TACATATTTGAATGTATTTAGAAAAATAAACAAATAGGGGTTCCGCGCACATTTCCCCGAAAAGTGCCAC
CTGGGTCGAGCAGTGTGGTTTTCAAGAGGAAGCAAAAAGCCTCTCCACCCAGGCCTGGAATGTTTCCACC
CAATGTCGAGCAGTGTGGTTTTGCAAGAGGAAGCAAAAAGCCTCTCCACCCAGGCCTGGAATGTTTCCAC
CCAATGTCGAGCAAACCCCGCCCAGCGTCTTGTCATTGGCGAATTAATTCGAACACGCAGATGCAGTCGG
GGCGGCGCGGTCCCAGGTCCACTTCGCATATTAAGGTGACGCGTGTGGCCTCGAACACCGAGCGACCCTG
CAGCCAATATGGGATCGGCCATTGAACAAGATGGATTGCACGCAGGTTCTCCGGCCGCTTGGGTGGAGAG
GCTATTCGGCTATGACTGGGCACAACAGACAATCGGCTGCTCTGATGCCGCCGTGTTCCGGCTGTCAGCG
CAGGGGCGCCCGGTTCTTTTTGTCAAGACCGACCTGTCCGGTGCCCTGAATGAACTGCAGGACGAGGCAG
CGCGGCTATCGTGGCTGGCCACGACGGGCGTTCCTTGCGCAGCTGTGCTCGACGTTGTCACTGAAGCGGG
AAGGGACTGGCTGCTATTGGGCGAAGTGCCGGGGCAGGATCTCCTGTCATCTCACCTTGCTCCTGCCGAG
AAAGTATCCATCATGGCTGATGCAATGCGGCGGCTGCATACGCTTGATCCGGCTACCTGCCCATTCGACC
ACCAAGCGAAACATCGCATCGAGCGAGCACGTACTCGGATGGAAGCCGGTCTTGTCGATCAGGATGATCT
GGACGAAGAGCATCAGGGGCTCGCGCCAGCCGAACTGTTCGCCAGGCTCAAGGCGCGCATGCCCGACGGC
GATGATCTCGTCGTGACCCATGGCGATGCCTGCTTGCCGAATATCATGGTGGAAAATGGCCGCTTTTCTG
GATTCATCGACTGTGGCCGGCTGGGTGTGGCGGACCGCTATCAGGACATAGCGTTGGCTACCCGTGATAT
TGCTGAAGAGCTTGGCGGCGAATGGGCTGACCGCTTCCTCGTGCTTTACGGTATCGCCGCTCCCGATTCG
CAGCGCATCGCCTTCTATCGCCTTCTTGACGAGTTCTTCTGAGGGGATCGGCAATAAAAAGACAGAATAA
AACGCACGGGTGTTGGGTCGTTTGTTCGGATCCGTCGACATTGATTATTGACTAGTTATTAATAGTAATC
AATTACGGGGTCATTAGTTCATAGCCCATATATGGAGTTCCGCGTTACATAACTTACGGTAAATGGCCCG
CCTGGCTGACCGCCCAACGACCCCCGCCCATTGACGTCAATAATGACGTATGTTCCCATAGTAACGCCAA
TAGGGACTTTCCATTGACGTCAATGGGTGGAGTATTTACGGTAAACTGCCCACTTGGCAGTACATCAAGT
GTATCATATGCCAAGTACGCCCCCTATTGACGTCAATGACGGTAAATGGCCCGCCTGGCATTATGCCCAG
TACATGACCTTATGGGACTTTCCTACTTGGCAGTACATCTACGTATTAGTCATCGCTATTACCATGGTCG
AGGTGAGCCCCACGTTCTGCTTCAC
